>Addgene plasmid #208131 | AiP12122 - pAAV-AiE0385m-minBglobin-SYFP2-WPRE3-BGHpA (Alias: CN2122) | addgene full sequence | sequence record 410537 | Addgene NGS Result
CCTGCAGGCAGCTGCGCGCTCGCTCGCTCACTGAGGCCGCCCGGGCGTCGGGCGACCTTTGGTCGCCCGG
CCTCAGTGAGCGAGCGAGCGCGCAGAGAGGGAGTGGCCAACTCCATCACTAGGGGTTCCTGCGGCCGCAC
GCGTGCCCTCCCGCTTCTTTCTTGTCTTCAACAAGAAATTAATATCTCAAGATAACTCCGATGTGTTGGT
CCCAGCCAGAACACTTGAAAGACACGTTCAATTAGGGCCACAGCATTGCTTCTGGAGTGAACGGCTATCA
CACTGCCCTGGAGTTCAGTCTCCTCTGCACACACATAAACACAAGTGCACAGCGCCCCAATGCTGTTGTC
CCCTCAGCCTTCCAGCACTGCCAGTTGGCAAACCCAAGCCAGGAAGTTGTCAATTCCAATTGCGTTTAGG
CCATGTAGTCCTATTAAAGAAGGCTTGCTGGTTAAGGGGCATCCTCTGTTTCCAAAGCATGGGAAAAAAG
AAAAAAAAAAAAAAAGGCTGTGCTTAGATTGGAGCTGGCAACTTCCACTGACTAGAATTTTCAAGGGGCT
GTGAATGAGTTTAACAAAGGAGGTCTGTGGCTAGTTTCTGGCTGAAGTCCATGTCAACAGTTTTTAAGGT
CACAGGCCACACTAACTAACATTTATTCCCAGCAGACCCTGTTCTAAACACAAGCTGTACATAGTACAAA
TTTGAAATTTTTCTGTAATCCCTTGAGATATTCCTGATCCCTCCACATGTTTCTGCTCAATTAAAAACAA
TTCTCACTTCTCACCACAAGAGAGGCCAGAGCTCGGGCTGGGCATAAAAGTCAGGGCAGAGCCATCTATT
GCTTACATTTGCTTCTGGGATCCAGATCTTTCGAAGCTAGCGCTACCGGTCGCCACCATGGTGAGCAAGG
GCGAGGAGCTGTTCACCGGGGTGGTGCCCATCCTGGTCGAGCTGGACGGCGACGTAAACGGCCACAAGTT
CAGCGTGTCCGGCGAGGGCGAGGGCGATGCCACCTACGGCAAGCTGACCCTGAAGCTGATCTGCACCACC
GGCAAGCTGCCCGTGCCCTGGCCCACCCTCGTGACCACCCTGGGCTACGGCGTGCAGTGCTTCGCCCGCT
ACCCCGACCACATGAAGCAGCACGACTTCTTCAAGTCCGCCATGCCCGAAGGCTACGTCCAGGAGCGCAC
CATCTTCTTCAAGGACGACGGCAACTACAAGACCCGCGCCGAGGTGAAGTTCGAGGGCGACACCCTGGTG
AACCGCATCGAGCTGAAGGGCATCGACTTCAAGGAGGACGGCAACATCCTGGGGCACAAGCTGGAGTACA
ACTACAACAGCCACAACGTCTATATCACCGCCGACAAGCAGAAGAACGGCATCAAGGCCAACTTCAAGAT
CCGCCACAACATCGAGGACGGCGGCGTGCAGCTCGCCGACCACTACCAGCAGAACACCCCCATCGGCGAC
GGCCCCGTGCTGCTGCCCGACAACCACTACCTGAGCTACCAGTCCAAGCTGAGCAAAGACCCCAACGAGA
AGCGCGATCACATGGTCCTGCTGGAGTTCGTGACCGCCGCCGGGATCACTCTCGGCATGGACGAGCTGTA
CAAGTAAGTCGACGGCGCGCCGCGGCCGCGAATTCGATATCATAATCAACCTCTGGATTACAAAATTTGT
GAAAGATTGACTGGTATTCTTAACTATGTTGCTCCTTTTACGCTATGTGGATACGCTGCTTTAATGCCTT
TGTATCATGCTATTGCTTCCCGTATGGCTTTCATTTTCTCCTCCTTGTATAAATCCTGGTTAGTTCTTGC
CACGGCGGAACTCATCGCCGCCTGCCTTGCCCGCTGCTGGACAGGGGCTCGGCTGTTGGGCACTGACAAT
TCCGTGGCTCGAGAGATCTTCGACTGTGCCTTCTAGTTGCCAGCCATCTGTTGTTTGCCCCTCCCCCGTG
CCTTCCTTGACCCTGGAAGGTGCCACTCCCACTGTCCTTTCCTAATAAAATGAGGAAATTGCATCGCATT
GTCTGAGTAGGTGTCATTCTATTCTGGGGGGTGGGGTGGGGCAGGACAGCAAGGGGGAGGATTGGGAAGA
CAATAGCAGGCATGAGATCTCACGTGCGGACCGAGCGGCCGCAGGAACCCCTAGTGATGGAGTTGGCCAC
TCCCTCTCTGCGCGCTCGCTCGCTCACTGAGGCCGGGCGACCAAAGGTCGCCCGACGCCCGGGCTTTGCC
CGGGCGGCCTCAGTGAGCGAGCGAGCGCGCAGCTGCCTGCAGGGGCGCCTGATGCGGTATTTTCTCCTTA
CGCATCTGTGCGGTATTTCACACCGCATA
[95 nt withheld, positions 2340-2434]
T
[46 nt withheld, positions 2436-2481]
C
[141 nt withheld, positions 2483-2623]
CCTTTGACGTTGGAGTCCACGTTCTTT
[37 nt withheld, positions 2651-2687]
ACTCTATCTCGGGCTATTCTTTTGATTTATAAGGGATTTTGCCGATTTCGGTCTATTGGTTAAAAAATGA
GCTGATTTAACAAAAATTTAACGCGAATTTTAACAAAATATTAACGTTTACAATTTTATGGTGCACTCTC
AGTACAATCTGCTCTGATGCCGCATAGTTAAGCCAGCCCCGACACCCGCCAACACCCGCTGACGCGCCCT
GACGGGCTTGTCTGCTCCCGGCATCCGCTTACAGACAAGCTGTGACCGTCTCCGGGAGCTGCATGTGTCA
GAGGTTTTCACCGTCATCACCGAAACGCGCGAGACGAAAGGGCCTCGTGATACGCCTATTTTTATAGGTT
AATGTCATGATAATAATGGTTTCTTAGACGTCAGGTGGCACTTTTCGGGGAAATGTGCGCGGAACCCCTA
TTTGTTTATTTTTCTAAATACATTCAAATATGTATCCGCTCATGAGACAATAACCCTGATAAATGCTTCA
ATAATATTGAAAAAGGAAGAGTATGAGTATTCAACATTTCCGTGTCGCCCTTATTCCCTTTTTTGCGGCA
TTTTGCCTTCCTGTTTTTGCTCACCCAGAAACGCTGGTGAAAGTAAAAGATGCTGAAGATCAGTTGGGTG
CACGAGTGGGTTACATCGAACTGGATCTCAACAGCGGTAAGATCCTTGAGAGTTTTCGCCCCGAAGAACG
TTTTCCAATGATGAGCACTTTTAAAGTTCTGCTATGTGGCGCGGTATTATCCCGTATTGACGCCGGGCAA
GAGCAACTCGGTCGCCGCATACACTATTCTCAGAATGACTTGGTTGAGTACTCACCAGTCACAGAAAAGC
ATCTTACGGATGGCATGACAGTAAGAGAATTATGCAGTGCTGCCATAACCATGAGTGATAACACTGCGGC
CAACTTACTTCTGACAACGATCGGAGGACCGAAGGAGCTAACCGCTTTTTTGCACAACATGGGGGATCAT
GTAACTCGCCTTGATCGTTGGGAACCGGAGCTGAATGAAGCCATACCAAACGACGAGCGTGACACCACGA
TGCCTGTAGCAATGGCAACAACGTTGCGCAAACTATTAACTGGCGAACTACTTACTCTAGCTTCCCGGCA
ACAATTAATAGACTGGATGGAGGCGGATAAAGTTGCAGGACCACTTCTGCGCTCGGCCCTTCCGGCTGGC
TGGTTTATTGCTGATAAATCTGGAGCCGGTGAGCGTGGGTCTCGCGGTATCATTGCAGCACTGGGGCCAG
ATGGTAAGCCCTCCCGTATCGTAGTTATCTACACGACGGGGAGTCAGGCAACTATGGATGAACGAAATAG
ACAGATCGCTGAGATAGGTGCCTCACTGATTAAGCATTGGTAACTGTCAGACCAAGTTTACTCATATATA
CTTTAGATTGATTTAAAACTTCATTTTTAATTTAAAAGGATCTAGGTGAAGATCCTTTTTGATAATCTCA
TGACCAAAATCCCTTAACGTGAGTTTTCGTTCCACTGAGCGTCAGACCCCGTAGAAAAGATCAAAGGATC
TTCTTGAGATCCTTTTTTTCTGCGCGTAATCTGCTGCTTGCAAACAAAAAAACCACCGCTACCAGCGGTG
GTTTGTTTGCCGGATCAAGAGCTACCAACTCTTTTTCCGAAGGTAACTGGCTTCAGCAGAGCGCAGATAC
CAAATACTGTTCTTCTAGTGTAGCCGTAGTTAGGCCACCACTTCAAGAACTCTGTAGCACCGCCTACATA
CCTCGCTCTGCTAATCCTGTTACCAGTGGCTGCTGCCAGTGGCGATAAGTCGTGTCTTACCGGGTTGGAC
TCAAGACGATAGTTACCGGATAAGGCGCAGCGGTCGGGCTGAACGGGGGGTTCGTGCACACAGCCCAGCT
TGGAGCGAACGACCTACACCGAACTGAGATACCTACAGCGTGAGCTATGAGAAAGCGCCACGCTTCCCGA
AGGGAGAAAGGCGGACAGGTATCCGGTAAGCGGCAGGGTCGGAACAGGAGAGCGCACGAGGGAGCTTCCA
GGGGGAAACGCCTGGTATCTTTATAGTCCTGTCGGGTTTCGCCACCTCTGACTTGAGCGTCGATTTTTGT
GATGCTCGTCAGGGGGGCGGAGCCTATGGAAAAACGCCAGCAACGCGGCCTTTTTACGGTTCCTGGCCTT
TTGCTGGCCTTTTGCTCACATGT
Features (pLannotate 1.2.2; 15 found; start..end, strand, type, name):
     12..39      +  repeat_region  AAV2 ITR (fragment): inverted terminal repeat of adeno-associated virus serotype 2 inverted
     68..95      +  repeat_region  AAV2 ITR (fragment): inverted terminal repeat of adeno-associated virus serotype 2 inverted
    484..506     -  promoter       URA3 promoter (fragment): S. cerevisiae URA3
    898..1614    +  CDS            SYFP2: SYFP2 is a basic (constitutively fluorescent) yellow fluorescent protein published in 2006, derived from Aequorea victoria. It is reported to be a very rapidly-maturing monomer with moderate acid sensitivity.
   1654..1811    +  misc_feature   WPRE (fragment): woodchuck hepatitis virus posttranscriptional regulatory element
   1817..1897    +  misc_feature   WPRE (fragment): woodchuck hepatitis virus posttranscriptional regulatory element
   1914..2025    +  polyA_signal   bGH poly(A) signal: bovine growth hormone polyadenylation signal
   2143..2283    +  repeat_region  AAV2 ITR: inverted terminal repeat of adeno-associated virus serotype 2 inverted
   2288..2339    -  misc_feature   bom (fragment): basis of mobility region from pBR322
   2358..2813    +  rep_origin     f1 ori (sequence partly withheld): f1 bacteriophage origin of replication; arrow indicates direction of (+) strand synthesis
   2814..2863    -  misc_feature   bom (fragment): basis of mobility region from pBR322
   2965..3000    -  CDS            rop (fragment): Rop protein, which maintains plasmids at low copy number; rop
   3095..3199    +  promoter       AmpR promoter: bla
   3200..4060    +  CDS            AmpR: β-lactamase; bla; confers resistance to ampicillin, carbenicillin, and related antibiotics
   4231..4819    +  rep_origin     ori: high-copy-number ColE1/pMB1/pBR322/pUC origin of replication
