[The description below was written by a language model from this plasmid's Addgene catalogue record and pLannotate feature annotations shown in this document.]
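Description:
AiP12122 - pAAV-AiE0385m-minBglobin-SYFP2-WPRE3-BGHpA (alias CN2122) is a recombinant AAV transfer plasmid of about 4.9 kb, built on an Allen Institute rAAV backbone for producing enhancer-driven reporter virus. It is maintained in bacteria through a high-copy ColE1/pUC-type origin and selected with ampicillin via the bla gene and its promoter. An f1 phage origin is also present in the backbone. The catalogue lists a recombination-deficient cloning strain for growth, a common choice for keeping the repeat-rich AAV2 inverted terminal repeats intact. The automated annotation finds one complete ITR downstream of the cassette and only short ITR fragments upstream. This often reflects how difficult these hairpin sequences are to sequence and annotate, but the record does not settle the point.

Between the ITRs lies a single expression cassette. According to the construct name, an enhancer designated AiE0385m sits upstream of a minimal beta-globin promoter. Neither element was recognised by the annotation software, and a short "URA3 promoter" hit in that region is most likely a spurious match. A minimal promoter has little activity of its own, so the enhancer supplies the cell-type specificity, here directing expression to astrocytes. The payload is SYFP2, a fast-maturing monomeric yellow fluorescent protein derived from Aequorea victoria. It is followed by WPRE3, a shortened woodchuck hepatitis virus post-transcriptional element that boosts transcript expression while saving packaging space, and then by the bovine growth hormone polyadenylation signal.

Expression is direct, with no recombinase dependence. Packaged virus is intended to label astrocytes with yellow fluorescence, and the construct belongs to a suite of enhancer AAVs for genetic access to cortical cell types.
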