Addgene plasmid #208131: AiP12122 - pAAV-AiE0385m-minBglobin-SYFP2-WPRE3-BGHpA (Alias: CN2122)
Purpose: Direct-expressing SYFP2 in astrocytes AAV Virus
Depositing lab: Allen Institute for Brain Science & Boaz Levi. Depositing organization: Allen Institute. Publication: A suite of enhancer AAVs and transgenic mouse lines for genetic access to cortical cell types. Ben-Simon Y, Hooper M, Narayan S, Daigle TL, Dwivedi D, Way SW, Oster A, Stafford DA, Mich JK, Taormina MJ, Martinez RA, Opitz-Araya X, Roth JR, Alexander JR, Allen S, Amster A, Arbuckle J, Ayala A, Baker PM, Bakken TE, Barcelli T, Barta S, Bendrick J, Bertagnolli D, Bielstein C, Bishwakarma P, Bowlus J, Boyer G, Brouner K, Casian B, Casper T, Chakka AB, Chakrabarty R, Chance RK, Chavan S, Clark M, Colbert K, Collman F, Daniel S, Departee M, DiValentin P, Donadio N, Dotson N, Egdorf T, Fliss T, Gabitto M, Garcia J, Gary A, Gasperini M, Gloe J, Goldy J, Gore BB, Graybuck L, Greisman N, Haeseleer F, Halterman C, Haradon Z, Hastings SD, Helback O, Ho W, Hockemeyer D, Huang C, Huff S, Hunker A, Johansen N, Jones D, Juneau Z, Kalmbach B, Kannan M, Khem S, Kussick E, Kutsal R, Larsen R, Lee C, Lee AY, Leibly M, Lenz GH, Li S, Liang E, Lusk N, Madigan Z, Malloy J, Malone J, McCue R, Melchor J, Mollenkopf T, Moosman S, Morin E, Newman D, Ng L, Ngo K, Omstead V, Otto S, Oyama A, Pena N, Pham T, Phillips E, Pom CA, Potekhina L, Ransford S, Ray PL, Rette D, Reynoldson C, Rimorin C, Rocha D, Ruiz A, Sanchez REA, Sawyer L, Sedeno-Cortes A, Sevigny JP, Shapovalova N, Shepard N, Shulga L, Sigler AR, Siverts L, Soliman S, Somasundaram S, Staats B, Stewart K, Szelenyi E, Tieu M, Trader C, Tran A, van Velthoven CTJ, Walker M, Wang Y, Weed N, Wirthlin M, Wood T, Wynalda B, Yao Z, Zhou T, Ariza J, Dee N, Reding M, Ronellenfitch K, Mufti S, Sunkin SM, Smith KA, Esposito L, Waters J, Thyagarajan B, Yao S, Lein ES, Zeng H, Levi BP, Ngai J, Ting JT, Tasic B. Cell. 2025 May 16:S0092-8674(25)00513-6. doi: 10.1016/j.cell.2025.05.002. PubMed 40403729.
Backbone
  Vector backbone: rAAV
  Backbone manufacturer: Allen Institute for Brain Science
  Vector type: AAV
Growth in bacteria
  Bacterial resistance: Ampicillin, 100 μg/mL
  Growth temperature: 37°C
  Growth strain: NEB Stable
  Copy number: High Copy
Gene/Insert
  Gene/Insert name: SYFP2
  Species: Synthetic
  Insert size (bp): 720
  Mutation: NA
  Promoter: Beta Globin minimal promoter
  Cloning method: Gibson Cloning
Terms and licenses: Academic/Nonprofit Terms; Industry Terms: Not Available to Industry
Depositor comments: Funded by the Brain Initiative. Please visit https://doi.org/10.1101/2023.09.20.558718 for bioRxiv preprint.
How to cite: AiP12122 - pAAV-AiE0385m-minBglobin-SYFP2-WPRE3-BGHpA (Alias: CN2122) was a gift from Allen Institute for Brain Science & Boaz Levi (Addgene plasmid # 208131 ; http://n2t.net/addgene:208131 ; RRID:Addgene_208131)
